Addgene plasmid #32436: LHP1034 - ECFP-Nterm
Depositing lab: Linda Hicke. Depositing organization: Northwestern University.
Backbone
  Vector backbone: pCR2.1 TOPO
  Backbone manufacturer: Invitrogen
  Vector type: Cloning
Growth in bacteria
  Bacterial resistance: Ampicillin and Kanamycin, 100 & 50 μg/mL
  Growth temperature: 37°C
  Growth strain: DH5alpha
  Copy number: High Copy
Gene/Insert
  Gene/Insert name: ECFP
  Cloning method: TOPO Cloning
  Sequencing primers: 5′ M13 reverse; 3′ M13 Forward
Terms and licenses: Academic/Nonprofit Terms; Industry Terms: Not Available to Industry
Depositor comments: For the addition of ECFP to the N-terminus of another cDNA by cloning the cDNA into the NotI site (of the original pCR2.1 TOPO).
How to cite: LHP1034 - ECFP-Nterm was a gift from Linda Hicke (Addgene plasmid # 32436 ; http://n2t.net/addgene:32436 ; RRID:Addgene_32436)
