[The description below was written by a language model from this plasmid's Addgene catalogue record.]
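Description:
LHP1034 - ECFP-Nterm is a bacterial cloning plasmid built on the commercial pCR2.1 TOPO backbone, into which the coding sequence for enhanced cyan fluorescent protein (ECFP) was inserted by TOPO cloning. It is maintained as a high-copy plasmid in standard E. coli cloning strains and carries both ampicillin and kanamycin resistance, so either or both antibiotics can be used for selection. The insert is flanked by the M13 forward and reverse priming sites of the backbone, which are the recorded sites for sequence verification.

The plasmid serves as an intermediate for making N-terminal ECFP fusions. According to the depositor, a cDNA of interest is cloned into the NotI site that belongs to the original pCR2.1 TOPO polylinker, placing it downstream of ECFP so that the fluorescent protein is attached to the N-terminus of the encoded product. ECFP is a cyan-emitting GFP variant commonly used to follow protein localization in live cells or as a partner in multicolour imaging and FRET experiments.

The record lists the vector type only as cloning and does not describe any promoter intended to drive expression of the fusion in a target organism, any linker between ECFP and the NotI site, or the reading frame required. The assembled ECFP-cDNA fusion would therefore presumably need to be transferred into a suitable expression vector for use, though the record does not state this. No feature table was provided, so details of the insert boundaries and orientation are not available.
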