>Addgene plasmid #32436 | LHP1034 - ECFP-Nterm | addgene partial sequence | sequence record 38866 | EXFP-R 5'-GTCTTGTAGTTGCCGTCGTC-3'
TAGCCTTCGGGCATGGCGGACTTGAAGAAGTCGTGCTGCTTCATGTGGTCGGGGTAGCGGCTGAAGCACT
GCACGCCCCAGGTCAGGGTGGCCACGAGGGTGGGCCAGGGCACGGGCAGCTTGCCGGTGGTGCAGATGAA
CTTCAGGGTCAGCTTGCCGTAGGTGGCATCGCCCTCGCCCTCGCCGGACACGCTGAACTCGTGGCCGTTT
ACGTCGCCGTCCAGCTCGACCAGGATGGGCACCACCCCGGTGAACAGCTCCTCGCCCTTGCTCACCATGC
GGCCGCGTTTAAGGGCGAATTCTGCAGATATCCATCACACTGGCGGCCGCTCGAGCATGCATCTAGAGGG
CCCAATTCGCCCTATAGTGAGTCGTATTACAATTCACTGGCCGTCGTTTTACAACGTCGTGACTGGGAAA
ACCCTGGCGTTACCCAACTTAATCGCCTTGCAGCACATCCCCCTTTCGCCAGCTGGCGTAATAGCGAAGA
GGCCCGCACCGATCGCCCTTCCCAACAGTTGCGCAGCCTGAATGGCGAATGG
[124 nt withheld, positions 543-666]
C
[91 nt withheld, positions 668-758]
A
[49 nt withheld, positions 760-808]
CCTTTGACGTTGGAGTCCACGTTCTTTAATAGTGGNCTCTTGTTCCAAACTGGNACAACACTCAACCCTA
TCTC
